Addgene plasmid #185404: GFP1-10-miniCMV-GFP11×11-GFP-tDeg
Purpose: Expresses GFP1-10 and GFP11×11-GFP-tDeg
Depositing lab: Jian-Hui Jiang. Depositing organization: Hunan University. Publication: Genetically Encoded Sensor Enables Endogenous RNA Imaging with Conformation-Switching Induced Fluorogenic Proteins. Zhou WJ, Li H, Zhang KK, Wang F, Chu X, Jiang JH. J Am Chem Soc. 2021 Sep 8;143(35):14394-14401. doi: 10.1021/jacs.1c07719. Epub 2021 Aug 25. PubMed 34431301.
Backbone
  Vector backbone: pcDNA3.1
  Vector type: Mammalian Expression
Growth in bacteria
  Bacterial resistance: Ampicillin, 100 μg/mL
  Growth temperature: 37°C
  Growth strain: DH5alpha
  Copy number: High Copy
Gene/Insert
  Gene/Insert name: GFP1-10 (alt name: GFP11×11-GFP-tDeg)
  Species: Synthetic
  Mutation: WT
  Promoter: CMV
  Cloning method: Restriction Enzyme; 5′ cloning site NheI (unknown if destroyed); 3′ cloning site HindIII (unknown if destroyed)
  Sequencing primers: 5′ unknown; 3′ TAGAAGGCACAGTCGAGG
Terms and licenses: Academic/Nonprofit Terms; Industry Terms: Not Available to Industry
How to cite: GFP1-10-miniCMV-GFP11×11-GFP-tDeg was a gift from Jian-Hui Jiang (Addgene plasmid # 185404 ; http://n2t.net/addgene:185404 ; RRID:Addgene_185404)
