[The description below was written by a language model from this plasmid's Addgene catalogue record and pLannotate feature annotations shown in this document.]
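Description:
GFP1-10-miniCMV-GFP11×11-GFP-tDeg is a 7,857 nt mammalian expression plasmid built on a pcDNA3.1 backbone that carries two synthetic split-GFP components in separate transcription units. It is propagated in E. coli through a high-copy ColE1/pUC-type origin with ampicillin selection (AmpR under its own bla promoter), and it also has an f1 origin. An SV40 promoter–driven neo cassette with an SV40 poly(A) signal provides the usual option of G418 selection in mammalian cells. Short annotated fragments (HIV-1 LTR, ble, lacI, bom, VC155) appear to be small partial sequence matches rather than functional parts.

The first unit uses the full CMV enhancer/promoter, followed by a T7 promoter, to express GFP(1-10), the first ten β-strands of superfolder GFP, and ends at the bGH poly(A) signal. Immediately downstream, a minimal CMV promoter drives the second unit, which by name encodes eleven tandem GFP11 strands fused to GFP and a tDeg tag, terminated by an SV40 poly(A). The automated annotation detects a seven-copy GFP11 array here, followed by GFP(1-10) joined directly to GFP11, which corresponds to a complete GFP. The tDeg element itself is not annotated, and the table does not independently confirm eleven repeats. Each GFP11 strand can complement a free GFP(1-10) molecule to reconstitute fluorescence, so the repeat array can recruit several GFP(1-10) copies and multiply the signal per scaffold protein.

tDeg is generally known as a degron that destabilises its fusion protein unless it is bound by a cognate RNA aptamer, though the record does not spell out this mechanism. The associated publication concerns genetically encoded fluorogenic protein sensors for imaging endogenous RNA, consistent with use as an amplified reporter component in live mammalian cells.
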