Features (pLannotate 1.2.2; 25 found; start..end, strand, type, name):
     28..80      -  misc_feature   bom (fragment): basis of mobility region from pBR322
    235..614     +  enhancer       CMV enhancer: human cytomegalovirus immediate early enhancer
    615..818     +  promoter       CMV promoter: human cytomegalovirus (CMV) immediate early promoter
    814..847     +  LTR            5' LTR (truncated) (fragment): truncated 5' long terminal repeat (LTR) from HIV-1
    863..881     +  promoter       T7 promoter: promoter for bacteriophage T7 RNA polymerase
    907..1548    +  CDS            GFP(1-10): fragment of superfolder GFP consisting of the first 10 β-strands associates with GFP11, the 11th β-strand, to reconstitute fluorescent GFP (Cabantous et al., 2005; Kamiyama et al., 2016)
   1690..1914    +  polyA_signal   bGH poly(A) signal: bovine growth hormone polyadenylation signal
   1928..1966    +  promoter       minimal CMV promoter: human cytomegalovirus (CMV) immediate early promoter
   2284..2709    +  CDS            GFP11x7: seven tandem copies of the 11th β-strand of superfolder GFP each GFP11 associates with GFP(1-10), consisting of the first 10 β-strands, to reconstitute fluorescent GFP (Kamiyama et al., 2016)
   2740..3381    +  CDS            GFP(1-10): fragment of superfolder GFP consisting of the first 10 β-strands associates with GFP11, the 11th β-strand, to reconstitute fluorescent GFP (Cabantous et al., 2005; Kamiyama et al., 2016)
   3382..3429    +  CDS            GFP11: 11th β-strand of superfolder GFP associates with GFP(1-10), consisting of the first 10 β-strands, to reconstitute fluorescent GFP (Cabantous et al., 2005; Kamiyama et al., 2016)
   3436..3453    +  CDS            VC155 (fragment): C-terminal fragment of mVenus for use in bimolecular fluorescence complementation (BiFC) (Kodama and Hu, 2010)
   3557..3691    +  polyA_signal   SV40 poly(A) signal: SV40 polyadenylation signal
   3724..4152    +  rep_origin     f1 ori (sequence partly withheld): f1 bacteriophage origin of replication; arrow indicates direction of (+) strand synthesis
   4166..4495    +  promoter       SV40 promoter: SV40 enhancer and early promoter
   4562..5353    +  CDS            neo: KKA2_KLEPN - Also known as kan, nptII. Experimental evidence at protein level: Swiss-Prot protein existence level 1. Resistance to kanamycin, neomycin, paromomycin, ribostamycin, butirosin and gentamicin B. From Klebsiella pneumoniae.
   5377..5535    +  CDS            ble (fragment): BLE_KLEPN - Experimental evidence at protein level: Swiss-Prot protein existence level 1. Binding protein with a strong affinity to the bleomycin family of antibiotics. Binds to CL990; an antimitotic-antibiotic compound. From Klebsiella pneumoniae.
   5530..5651    +  polyA_signal   SV40 poly(A) signal: SV40 polyadenylation signal
   5724..5740    -  protein_bind   lac operator: The lac repressor binds to the lac operator to inhibit transcription in E. coli. This inhibition can be relieved by adding lactose or isopropyl-β-D-thiogalactopyranoside (IPTG). lac repressor encoded by lacI
   5748..5778    -  promoter       lac promoter: promoter for the E. coli lac operon
   5793..5814    -  protein_bind   CAP binding site: CAP binding activates transcription in the presence of cAMP. E. coli catabolite activator protein
   5827..5919    -  CDS            lacI (fragment): lac repressor; lacI; The lac repressor binds to the lac operator to inhibit transcription in E. coli. This inhibition can be relieved by adding lactose or isopropyl-β-D-thiogalactopyranoside (IPTG).
   6102..6690    -  rep_origin     ori: high-copy-number ColE1/pMB1/pBR322/pUC origin of replication
   6861..7721    -  CDS            AmpR: β-lactamase; bla; confers resistance to ampicillin, carbenicillin, and related antibiotics
   7722..7826    -  promoter       AmpR promoter: bla
>Addgene plasmid #185404 | GFP1-10-miniCMV-GFP11×11-GFP-tDeg | addgene full sequence | sequence record 363947 | Addgene NGS Result
GACGGATCGGGAGATCTCCCGATCCCCTATGGTGCACTCTCAGTACAATCTGCTCTGATGCCGCATAGTT
AAGCCAGTATCTGCTCCCTGCTTGTGTGTTGGAGGTCGCTGAGTAGTGCGCGAGCAAAATTTAAGCTACA
ACAAGGCAAGGCTTGACCGACAATTGCATGAAGAATCTGCTTAGGGTTAGGCGTTTTGCGCTGCTTCGCG
ATGTACGGGCCAGATATACGCGTTGACATTGATTATTGACTAGTTATTAATAGTAATCAATTACGGGGTC
ATTAGTTCATAGCCCATATATGGAGTTCCGCGTTACATAACTTACGGTAAATGGCCCGCCTGGCTGACCG
CCCAACGACCCCCGCCCATTGACGTCAATAATGACGTATGTTCCCATAGTAACGCCAATAGGGACTTTCC
ATTGACGTCAATGGGTGGAGTATTTACGGTAAACTGCCCACTTGGCAGTACATCAAGTGTATCATATGCC
AAGTACGCCCCCTATTGACGTCAATGACGGTAAATGGCCCGCCTGGCATTATGCCCAGTACATGACCTTA
TGGGACTTTCCTACTTGGCAGTACATCTACGTATTAGTCATCGCTATTACCATGGTGATGCGGTTTTGGC
AGTACATCAATGGGCGTGGATAGCGGTTTGACTCACGGGGATTTCCAAGTCTCCACCCCATTGACGTCAA
TGGGAGTTTGTTTTGGCACCAAAATCAACGGGACTTTCCAAAATGTCGTAACAACTCCGCCCCATTGACG
CAAATGGGCGGTAGGCGTGTACGGTGGGAGGTCTATATAAGCAGAGCTCTCTGGCTAACTAGAGAACCCA
CTGCTTACTGGCTTATCGAAATTAATACGACTCACTATAGGGAGACCCAAGCTGGCTAGCGCCACCATGT
CCAAAGGAGAAGAACTGTTTACCGGTGTTGTGCCAATTTTGGTTGAACTCGATGGTGATGTCAACGGACA
TAAGTTCTCAGTGAGAGGCGAAGGAGAAGGTGACGCCACCATTGGAAAATTGACTCTTAAATTCATCTGT
ACTACTGGTAAACTTCCTGTACCATGGCCGACTCTCGTAACAACGCTTACGTACGGAGTTCAGTGCTTTT
CGAGATACCCAGACCATATGAAAAGACATGACTTTTTTAAGTCGGCTATGCCTGAAGGTTACGTGCAAGA
AAGAACAATTTCGTTCAAAGATGATGGAAAATATAAAACTAGAGCAGTTGTTAAATTTGAAGGAGATACT
TTGGTTAACCGCATTGAACTGAAAGGAACAGATTTTAAAGAAGATGGTAATATTCTTGGACACAAACTCG
AATACAATTTTAATAGTCATAACGTATACATCACTGCTGATAAGCAAAAGAACGGAATTAAAGCGAATTT
CACAGTACGCCATAATGTAGAAGATGGCAGTGTTCAACTTGCCGACCATTACCAACAAAACACCCCTATT
GGAGACGGTCCGGTACTTCTTCCTGATAATCACTACCTCTCAACACAAACAGTCCTGAGCAAAGATCCAA
ATGAAAAAGGAACAGGTGGCGGCGGAAGTTAGAAGCTTGGTACCGAGCTCGGATCCACTAGTCCAGTGTG
GTGGAATTCTGCAGATATCCAGCACAGTGGCGGCCGCTCGAGTCTAGAGGGCCCGTTTAAACCCGCTGAT
CAGCCTCGACTGTGCCTTCTAGTTGCCAGCCATCTGTTGTTTGCCCCTCCCCCGTGCCTTCCTTGACCCT
GGAAGGTGCCACTCCCACTGTCCTTTCCTAATAAAATGAGGAAATTGCATCGCATTGTCTGAGTAGGTGT
CATTCTATTCTGGGGGGTGGGGTGGGGCAGGACAGCAAGGGGGAGGATTGGGAAGACAATAGCAGGCATG
CTGGGGATGCGGTGGGCTCTATGGCTTCTGAGGCGGAGGTAGGCGTGTACGGTGGGAGGCCTATATAAGC
AGAGCTCGTTTAGTGAACCGTCAGATCGCGCCGACATCACCGCCACCATGGCGCGGGACCACATGGTGCT
GCATGAATACGTGAACGCGGCGGGGATAACGGGTGGGTCCGGAGGTAGAGACCATATGGTTCTCCACGAG
TACGTCAACGCAGCGGGCATTACAGGCGGTTCAGGTGGCAGGGATCACATGGTGTTACATGAATATGTAA
ATGCGGCTGGAATCACCGGAGGATCTGGAGGCCGGGACCATATGGTCTTGCACGAGTACGTTAACGCTGC
TGGTATAACCGGGGGCTCGGGCGGTGGTAGTGGGAGCAACATGCGTGACCACATGGTCCTTCATGAGTAT
GTAAATGCTGCTGGGATTACAGGTGGCTCTGGAGGTAGAGATCATATGGTTCTCCACGAATACGTTAACG
CCGCAGGCATCACTGGCGGTAGTGGAGGACGCGACCATATGGTACTACATGAATATGTCAATGCAGCCGG
AATAACCGGAGGGTCCGGAGGCCGGGATCACATGGTGCTGCATGAGTATGTGAACGCGGCGGGTATAACT
GGTGGGTCGGGCGGACGAGACCATATGGTGCTTCACGAATACGTAAACGCAGCTGGCATTACTGGCGGAT
CAGGTGGCAGGGATCACATGGTACTCCATGAGTACGTGAACGCTGCTGGAATCACAGGCGGTAGCGGCGG
TCGGGACCATATGGTCCTGCACGAATATGTCAATGCTGCCGGTATCACCGGCGGTAGCGGCGGTGGCGGT
AGCGGCGGTATGTCCAAAGGAGAAGAACTGTTTACCGGTGTTGTGCCAATTTTGGTTGAACTCGATGGTG
ATGTCAACGGACATAAGTTCTCAGTGAGAGGCGAAGGAGAAGGTGACGCCACCATTGGAAAATTGACTCT
TAAATTCATCTGTACTACTGGTAAACTTCCTGTACCATGGCCGACTCTCGTAACAACGCTTACGTACGGA
GTTCAGTGCTTTTCGAGATACCCAGACCATATGAAAAGACATGACTTTTTTAAGTCGGCTATGCCTGAAG
GTTACGTGCAAGAAAGAACAATTTCGTTCAAAGATGATGGAAAATATAAAACTAGAGCAGTTGTTAAATT
TGAAGGAGATACTTTGGTTAACCGCATTGAACTGAAAGGAACAGATTTTAAAGAAGATGGTAATATTCTT
GGACACAAACTCGAATACAATTTTAATAGTCATAACGTATACATCACTGCTGATAAGCAAAAGAACGGAA
TTAAAGCGAATTTCACAGTACGCCATAATGTAGAAGATGGCAGTGTTCAACTTGCCGACCATTACCAACA
AAACACCCCTATTGGAGACGGTCCGGTACTTCTTCCTGATAATCACTACCTCTCAACACAAACAGTCCTG
AGCAAAGATCCAAATGAAAAACGTGACCACATGGTCCTTCATGAGTATGTAAATGCTGCTGGGATTACAC
ACGGGATGGACGAGCTGTACAAGGGCGGAAGATCCGGTGGTGGTTCTGGTCCTCGTCCCCGTGGTACTCG
TGGTAAAGGTCGCCGTATTCGTCGCCGCGGTTAGAATGAATGCAATTGTTGTTGTTAACTTGTTTATTGC
AGCTTATAATGGTTACAAATAAAGCAATAGCATCACAAATTTCACAAATAAAGCATTTTTTTCACTGCAT
TCTAGTTGTGGTTTGTCCAAACTCATCAATGTATCTTATCATGTCTGGATCAAGAACCAGCTGGGGCTCT
AGGGGGTATCCCC
[124 nt withheld, positions 3724-3847]
C
[91 nt withheld, positions 3849-3939]
A
[49 nt withheld, positions 3941-3989]
CCTTTGACGTTGGAGTCCACGTTCTTT
[37 nt withheld, positions 4017-4053]
ACCCTATCTCGGTCTATTCTTTTGATTTATAAGGGATTTTGCCGATTTCGGCCTATTGGTTAAAAAATGA
GCTGATTTAACAAAAATTTAACGCGAATTAATTCTGTGGAATGTGTGTCAGTTAGGGTGTGGAAAGTCCC
CAGGCTCCCCAGCAGGCAGAAGTATGCAAAGCATGCATCTCAATTAGTCAGCAACCAGGTGTGGAAAGTC
CCCAGGCTCCCCAGCAGGCAGAAGTATGCAAAGCATGCATCTCAATTAGTCAGCAACCATAGTCCCGCCC
CTAACTCCGCCCATCCCGCCCCTAACTCCGCCCAGTTCCGCCCATTCTCCGCCCCATGGCTGACTAATTT
TTTTTATTTATGCAGAGGCCGAGGCCGCCTCTGCCTCTGAGCTATTCCAGAAGTAGTGAGGAGGCTTTTT
TGGAGGCCTAGGCTTTTGCAAAAAGCTCCCGGGAGCTTGTATATCCATTTTCGGATCTGATCAAGAGACA
GGATGAGGATCGTTTCGCATGATTGAACAAGATGGATTGCACGCAGGTTCTCCGGCCGCTTGGGTGGAGA
GGCTATTCGGCTATGACTGGGCACAACAGACAATCGGCTGCTCTGATGCCGCCGTGTTCCGGCTGTCAGC
GCAGGGGCGCCCGGTTCTTTTTGTCAAGACCGACCTGTCCGGTGCCCTGAATGAACTGCAGGACGAGGCA
GCGCGGCTATCGTGGCTGGCCACGACGGGCGTTCCTTGCGCAGCTGTGCTCGACGTTGTCACTGAAGCGG
GAAGGGACTGGCTGCTATTGGGCGAAGTGCCGGGGCAGGATCTCCTGTCATCTCACCTTGCTCCTGCCGA
GAAAGTATCCATCATGGCTGATGCAATGCGGCGGCTGCATACGCTTGATCCGGCTACCTGCCCATTCGAC
CACCAAGCGAAACATCGCATCGAGCGAGCACGTACTCGGATGGAAGCCGGTCTTGTCGATCAGGATGATC
TGGACGAAGAGCATCAGGGGCTCGCGCCAGCCGAACTGTTCGCCAGGCTCAAGGCGCGCATGCCCGACGG
CGAGGATCTCGTCGTGACCCATGGCGATGCCTGCTTGCCGAATATCATGGTGGAAAATGGCCGCTTTTCT
GGATTCATCGACTGTGGCCGGCTGGGTGTGGCGGACCGCTATCAGGACATAGCGTTGGCTACCCGTGATA
TTGCTGAAGAGCTTGGCGGCGAATGGGCTGACCGCTTCCTCGTGCTTTACGGTATCGCCGCTCCCGATTC
GCAGCGCATCGCCTTCTATCGCCTTCTTGACGAGTTCTTCTGAGCGGGACTCTGGGGTTCGAAATGACCG
ACCAAGCGACGCCCAACCTGCCATCACGAGATTTCGATTCCACCGCCGCCTTCTATGAAAGGTTGGGCTT
CGGAATCGTTTTCCGGGACGCCGGCTGGATGATCCTCCAGCGCGGGGATCTCATGCTGGAGTTCTTCGCC
CACCCCAACTTGTTTATTGCAGCTTATAATGGTTACAAATAAAGCAATAGCATCACAAATTTCACAAATA
AAGCATTTTTTTCACTGCATTCTAGTTGTGGTTTGTCCAAACTCATCAATGTATCTTATCATGTCTGTAT
ACCGTCGACCTCTAGCTAGAGCTTGGCGTAATCATGGTCATAGCTGTTTCCTGTGTGAAATTGTTATCCG
CTCACAATTCCACACAACATACGAGCCGGAAGCATAAAGTGTAAAGCCTGGGGTGCCTAATGAGTGAGCT
AACTCACATTAATTGCGTTGCGCTCACTGCCCGCTTTCCAGTCGGGAAACCTGTCGTGCCAGCTGCATTA
ATGAATCGGCCAACGCGCGGGGAGAGGCGGTTTGCGTATTGGGCGCTCTTCCGCTTCCTCGCTCACTGAC
TCGCTGCGCTCGGTCGTTCGGCTGCGGCGAGCGGTATCAGCTCACTCAAAGGCGGTAATACGGTTATCCA
CAGAATCAGGGGATAACGCAGGAAAGAACATGTGAGCAAAAGGCCAGCAAAAGGCCAGGAACCGTAAAAA
GGCCGCGTTGCTGGCGTTTTTCCATAGGCTCCGCCCCCCTGACGAGCATCACAAAAATCGACGCTCAAGT
CAGAGGTGGCGAAACCCGACAGGACTATAAAGATACCAGGCGTTTCCCCCTGGAAGCTCCCTCGTGCGCT
CTCCTGTTCCGACCCTGCCGCTTACCGGATACCTGTCCGCCTTTCTCCCTTCGGGAAGCGTGGCGCTTTC
TCATAGCTCACGCTGTAGGTATCTCAGTTCGGTGTAGGTCGTTCGCTCCAAGCTGGGCTGTGTGCACGAA
CCCCCCGTTCAGCCCGACCGCTGCGCCTTATCCGGTAACTATCGTCTTGAGTCCAACCCGGTAAGACACG
ACTTATCGCCACTGGCAGCAGCCACTGGTAACAGGATTAGCAGAGCGAGGTATGTAGGCGGTGCTACAGA
GTTCTTGAAGTGGTGGCCTAACTACGGCTACACTAGAAGAACAGTATTTGGTATCTGCGCTCTGCTGAAG
CCAGTTACCTTCGGAAAAAGAGTTGGTAGCTCTTGATCCGGCAAACAAACCACCGCTGGTAGCGGTGGTT
TTTTTGTTTGCAAGCAGCAGATTACGCGCAGAAAAAAAGGATCTCAAGAAGATCCTTTGATCTTTTCTAC
GGGGTCTGACGCTCAGTGGAACGAAAACTCACGTTAAGGGATTTTGGTCATGAGATTATCAAAAAGGATC
TTCACCTAGATCCTTTTAAATTAAAAATGAAGTTTTAAATCAATCTAAAGTATATATGAGTAAACTTGGT
CTGACAGTTACCAATGCTTAATCAGTGAGGCACCTATCTCAGCGATCTGTCTATTTCGTTCATCCATAGT
TGCCTGACTCCCCGTCGTGTAGATAACTACGATACGGGAGGGCTTACCATCTGGCCCCAGTGCTGCAATG
ATACCGCGAGACCCACGCTCACCGGCTCCAGATTTATCAGCAATAAACCAGCCAGCCGGAAGGGCCGAGC
GCAGAAGTGGTCCTGCAACTTTATCCGCCTCCATCCAGTCTATTAATTGTTGCCGGGAAGCTAGAGTAAG
TAGTTCGCCAGTTAATAGTTTGCGCAACGTTGTTGCCATTGCTACAGGCATCGTGGTGTCACGCTCGTCG
TTTGGTATGGCTTCATTCAGCTCCGGTTCCCAACGATCAAGGCGAGTTACATGATCCCCCATGTTGTGCA
AAAAAGCGGTTAGCTCCTTCGGTCCTCCGATCGTTGTCAGAAGTAAGTTGGCCGCAGTGTTATCACTCAT
GGTTATGGCAGCACTGCATAATTCTCTTACTGTCATGCCATCCGTAAGATGCTTTTCTGTGACTGGTGAG
TACTCAACCAAGTCATTCTGAGAATAGTGTATGCGGCGACCGAGTTGCTCTTGCCCGGCGTCAATACGGG
ATAATACCGCGCCACATAGCAGAACTTTAAAAGTGCTCATCATTGGAAAACGTTCTTCGGGGCGAAAACT
CTCAAGGATCTTACCGCTGTTGAGATCCAGTTCGATGTAACCCACTCGTGCACCCAACTGATCTTCAGCA
TCTTTTACTTTCACCAGCGTTTCTGGGTGAGCAAAAACAGGAAGGCAAAATGCCGCAAAAAAGGGAATAA
GGGCGACACGGAAATGTTGAATACTCATACTCTTCCTTTTTCAATATTATTGAAGCATTTATCAGGGTTA
TTGTCTCATGAGCGGATACATATTTGAATGTATTTAGAAAAATAAACAAATAGGGGTTCCGCGCACATTT
CCCCGAAAAGTGCCACCTGACGTC
